>Addgene plasmid #11931 | Venus-GalT | depositor full sequence | sequence record 7135 | Author sequence
TAGTTATTAATAGTAATCAATTACGGGGTCATTAGTTCATAGCCCATATATGGAGTTCCGCGTTACATAA
CTTACGGTAAATGGCCCGCCTGGCTGACCGCCCAACGACCCCCGCCCATTGACGTCAATAATGACGTATG
TTCCCATAGTAACGCCAATAGGGACTTTCCATTGACGTCAATGGGTGGAGTATTTACGGTAAACTGCCCA
CTTGGCAGTACATCAAGTGTATCATATGCCAAGTACGCCCCCTATTGACGTCAATGACGGTAAATGGCCC
GCCTGGCATTATGCCCAGTACATGACCTTATGGGACTTTCCTACTTGGCAGTACATCTACGTATTAGTCA
TCGCTATTACCATGGTGATGCGGTTTTGGCAGTACATCAATGGGCGTGGATAGCGGTTTGACTCACGGGG
ATTTCCAAGTCTCCACCCCATTGACGTCAATGGGAGTTTGTTTTGGCACCAAAATCAACGGGACTTTCCA
AAATGTCGTAACAACTCCGCCCCATTGACGCAAATGGGCGGTAGGCGTGTACGGTGGGAGGTCTATATAA
GCAGAGCTGGTTTAGTGAACCGTCAGATCCGCTAGCGCTACCGGACTCAGATCTCGAGCTCGCCACCATG
AGGCTTCGGGAGCCGCTCCTGAGCGGCAGCGCCGCGATGCCAGGCGCGTCCCTACAGCGGGCCTGCCGCC
TGCTCGTGGCCGTCTGCGCTCTGCACCTTGGCGTCACCCTCGTTTACTACCTGGCTGGCCGCGACCTGAG
CCGCCTGCCCCAACTGGTCGGAGTCTCCACACCGCTGCAGTCGACGGTACCGCGGGCCCGGGATCCACCG
GTCGCCACCATGGTGAGCAAGGGCGAGGAGCTGTTCACCGGGGTGGTGCCCATCCTGGTCGAGCTGGACG
GCGACGTAAACGGCCACAAGTTCAGCGTGTCCGGCGAGGGCGAGGGCGATGCCACCTACGGCAAGCTGAC
CCTGAAGCTGATCTGCACCACCGGCAAGCTGCCCGTGCCCTGGCCCACCCTCGTGACCACCCTGGGCTAC
GGCCTGCAGTGCTTCGCCCGCTACCCCGACCACATGAAGCAGCACGACTTCTTCAAGTCCGCCATGCCCG
AAGGCTACGTCCAGGAGCGCACCATCTTCTTCAAGGACGACGGCAACTACAAGACCCGCGCCGAGGTGAA
GTTCGAGGGCGACACCCTGGTGAACCGCATCGAGCTGAAGGGCATCGACTTCAAGGAGGACGGCAACATC
CTGGGGCACAAGCTGGAGTACAACTACAACAGCCACAACGTCTATATCACCGCCGACAAGCAGAAGAACG
GCATCAAGGCCAACTTCAAGATCCGCCACAACATCGAGGACGGCGGCGTGCAGCTCGCCGACCACTACCA
GCAGAACACCCCCATCGGCGACGGCCCCGTGCTGCTGCCCGACAACCACTACCTGAGCTACCAGTCCAAG
CTGAGCAAAGACCCCAACGAGAAGCGCGATCACATGGTCCTGCTGGAGTTCGTGACCGCCGCCGGGATCA
CTCTCGGCATGGACGAGCTGTACAAGTAAAGCGGCCGCGACTCTAGATCATAATCAGCCATACCACATTT
GTAGAGGTTTTACTTGCTTTAAAAAACCTCCCACACCTCCCCCTGAACCTGAAACATAAAATGAATGCAA
TTGTTGTTGTTAACTTGTTTATTGCAGCTTATAATGGTTACAAATAAAGCAATAGCATCACAAATTTCAC
AAATAAAGCATTTTTTTCACTGCATTCTAGTTGTGGTTTGTCCAAACTCATCAATGTATCTTAAGGCGTA
AATTGTAAGCGTTAATATTTTGTTAAAATTCGCGTTAAATTTTTGTTAAATCAGCTCATTTTTTAACCAA
TAGGCCGAAATCGGCAAAATCCCTTATAAATCAAAAGAATAGACCGAGATAGGGT
[37 nt withheld, positions 1946-1982]
AAAGAACGTGGACTCCAACGTCAAAGG
[49 nt withheld, positions 2010-2058]
T
[91 nt withheld, positions 2060-2150]
G
[124 nt withheld, positions 2152-2275]
CAGGTGGCACTTTTCGGGGAAATGTGCGCGGAACCCCTATTTGTTTATTTTTCTAAATACATTCAAATAT
GTATCCGCTCATGAGACAATAACCCTGATAAATGCTTCAATAATATTGAAAAAGGAAGAGTCCTGAGGCG
GAAAGAACCAGCTGTGGAATGTGTGTCAGTTAGGGTGTGGAAAGTCCCCAGGCTCCCCAGCAGGCAGAAG
TATGCAAAGCATGCATCTCAATTAGTCAGCAACCAGGTGTGGAAAGTCCCCAGGCTCCCCAGCAGGCAGA
AGTATGCAAAGCATGCATCTCAATTAGTCAGCAACCATAGTCCCGCCCCTAACTCCGCCCATCCCGCCCC
TAACTCCGCCCAGTTCCGCCCATTCTCCGCCCCATGGCTGACTAATTTTTTTTATTTATGCAGAGGCCGA
GGCCGCCTCGGCCTCTGAGCTATTCCAGAAGTAGTGAGGAGGCTTTTTTGGAGGCCTAGGCTTTTGCAAA
GATCGATCAAGAGACAGGATGAGGATCGTTTCGCATGATTGAACAAGATGGATTGCACGCAGGTTCTCCG
GCCGCTTGGGTGGAGAGGCTATTCGGCTATGACTGGGCACAACAGACAATCGGCTGCTCTGATGCCGCCG
TGTTCCGGCTGTCAGCGCAGGGGCGCCCGGTTCTTTTTGTCAAGACCGACCTGTCCGGTGCCCTGAATGA
ACTGCAAGACGAGGCAGCGCGGCTATCGTGGCTGGCCACGACGGGCGTTCCTTGCGCAGCTGTGCTCGAC
GTTGTCACTGAAGCGGGAAGGGACTGGCTGCTATTGGGCGAAGTGCCGGGGCAGGATCTCCTGTCATCTC
ACCTTGCTCCTGCCGAGAAAGTATCCATCATGGCTGATGCAATGCGGCGGCTGCATACGCTTGATCCGGC
TACCTGCCCATTCGACCACCAAGCGAAACATCGCATCGAGCGAGCACGTACTCGGATGGAAGCCGGTCTT
GTCGATCAGGATGATCTGGACGAAGAGCATCAGGGGCTCGCGCCAGCCGAACTGTTCGCCAGGCTCAAGG
CGAGCATGCCCGACGGCGAGGATCTCGTCGTGACCCATGGCGATGCCTGCTTGCCGAATATCATGGTGGA
AAATGGCCGCTTTTCTGGATTCATCGACTGTGGCCGGCTGGGTGTGGCGGACCGCTATCAGGACATAGCG
TTGGCTACCCGTGATATTGCTGAAGAGCTTGGCGGCGAATGGGCTGACCGCTTCCTCGTGCTTTACGGTA
TCGCCGCTCCCGATTCGCAGCGCATCGCCTTCTATCGCCTTCTTGACGAGTTCTTCTGAGCGGGACTCTG
GGGTTCGAAATGACCGACCAAGCGACGCCCAACCTGCCATCACGAGATTTCGATTCCACCGCCGCCTTCT
ATGAAAGGTTGGGCTTCGGAATCGTTTTCCGGGACGCCGGCTGGATGATCCTCCAGCGCGGGGATCTCAT
GCTGGAGTTCTTCGCCCACCCTAGGGGGAGGCTAACTGAAACACGGAAGGAGACAATACCGGAAGGAACC
CGCGCTATGACGGCAATAAAAAGACAGAATAAAACGCACGGTGTTGGGTCGTTTGTTCATAAACGCGGGG
TTCGGTCCCAGGGCTGGCACTCTGTCGATACCCCACCGAGACCCCATTGGGGCCAATACGCCCGCGTTTC
TTCCTTTTCCCCACCCCACCCCCCAAGTTCGGGTGAAGGCCCAGGGCTCGCAGCCAACGTCGGGGCGGCA
GGCCCTGCCATAGCCTCAGGTTACTCATATATACTTTAGATTGATTTAAAACTTCATTTTTAATTTAAAA
GGATCTAGGTGAAGATCCTTTTTGATAATCTCATGACCAAAATCCCTTAACGTGAGTTTTCGTTCCACTG
AGCGTCAGACCCCGTAGAAAAGATCAAAGGATCTTCTTGAGATCCTTTTTTTCTGCGCGTAATCTGCTGC
TTGCAAACAAAAAAACCACCGCTACCAGCGGTGGTTTGTTTGCCGGATCAAGAGCTACCAACTCTTTTTC
CGAAGGTAACTGGCTTCAGCAGAGCGCAGATACCAAATACTGTCCTTCTAGTGTAGCCGTAGTTAGGCCA
CCACTTCAAGAACTCTGTAGCACCGCCTACATACCTCGCTCTGCTAATCCTGTTACCAGTGGCTGCTGCC
AGTGGCGATAAGTCGTGTCTTACCGGGTTGGACTCAAGACGATAGTTACCGGATAAGGCGCAGCGGTCGG
GCTGAACGGGGGGTTCGTGCACACAGCCCAGCTTGGAGCGAACGACCTACACCGAACTGAGATACCTACA
GCGTGAGCTATGAGAAAGCGCCACGCTTCCCGAAGGGAGAAAGGCGGACAGGTATCCGGTAAGCGGCAGG
GTCGGAACAGGAGAGCGCACGAGGGAGCTTCCAGGGGGAAACGCCTGGTATCTTTATAGTCCTGTCGGGT
TTCGCCACCTCTGACTTGAGCGTCGATTTTTGTGATGCTCGTCAGGGGGGCGGAGCCTATGGAAAAACGC
CAGCAACGCGGCCTTTTTACGGTTCCTGGCCTTTTGCTGGCCTTTTGCTCACATGTTCTTTCCTGCGTTA
TCCCCTGATTCTGTGGATAACCGTATTACCGCCATGCAT
Features (pLannotate 1.2.2; 16 found; start..end, strand, type, name):
     61..364     +  enhancer       CMV enhancer: human cytomegalovirus immediate early enhancer
    365..568     +  promoter       CMV promoter: human cytomegalovirus (CMV) immediate early promoter
    591..621     +  misc_feature   MCS (fragment): multiple cloning site
    628..810     +  CDS            B4GALT1 (fragment): B4GT1_HUMAN - Also known as GGTB2. Experimental evidence at protein level: Swiss-Prot protein existence level 1. [Processed beta-1,4-galactosyltransferase 1]: The cell surface form functions as a recognition molecule during a variety of cell to cell and cell to matrix interactions, as those occurring during development and egg fertilization, by binding to specific oligosaccharide ligands on opposing cells or in the extracellular matrix. From Homo sapiens (Human).
    805..836     +  misc_feature   MCS (fragment): multiple cloning site
    850..1569    +  CDS            mVenus: Venus YFP with monomerizing A206K mutation (Nagai et al., 2002; Kremers et al., 2006) mammalian codon-optimized
   1586..1669    +  CDS            large T antigen (fragment): large T antigen from SV40 (simian virus 40)
   1692..1813    +  polyA_signal   SV40 poly(A) signal: SV40 polyadenylation signal
   1847..2275    -  rep_origin     f1 ori (sequence partly withheld): f1 bacteriophage origin of replication; arrow indicates direction of (+) strand synthesis
   2302..2406    +  promoter       AmpR promoter: bla
   2408..2765    +  promoter       SV40 promoter: SV40 enhancer and early promoter
   2800..3594    +  CDS            NeoR/KanR: aminoglycoside phosphotransferase from Tn5; aph(3')-II (or nptII); confers resistance to neomycin, kanamycin, and G418 (Geneticin®)
   3615..3767    +  CDS            ble (fragment): BLE_KLEPN - Experimental evidence at protein level: Swiss-Prot protein existence level 1. Binding protein with a strong affinity to the bleomycin family of antibiotics. Binds to CL990; an antimitotic-antibiotic compound. From Klebsiella pneumoniae.
   3826..3873    +  polyA_signal   HSV TK poly(A) signal: herpes simplex virus thymidine kinase polyadenylation signal (Cole and Stacy, 1985)
   3964..3980    -  polyA_signal   bGH poly(A) signal (fragment): bovine growth hormone polyadenylation signal
   4202..4790    +  rep_origin     ori: high-copy-number ColE1/pMB1/pBR322/pUC origin of replication
