[The description below was written by a language model from this plasmid's Addgene catalogue record and pLannotate feature annotations shown in this document.]
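Description:
Venus-GalT is a mammalian expression plasmid built on the Clontech pEYFP-N1 backbone, in which the fluorescent protein is the yellow variant Venus carrying the monomerizing A206K substitution that disrupts self-association. It is propagated in E. coli through a high-copy ColE1/pUC-type origin and also carries an f1 phage origin. A single NeoR/KanR (Tn5 aminoglycoside phosphotransferase) gene serves both hosts: the bacterial bla-type promoter drives it for kanamycin selection, and the adjacent SV40 enhancer/early promoter drives it for G418 selection in mammalian cells, with an HSV TK polyadenylation signal downstream. Short annotated fragments of ble, SV40 large T antigen and a bGH poly(A) signal appear to be partial sequence matches rather than functional elements.

The payload is a roughly 180 bp fragment encoding amino acids 1–60 of human galactosyltransferase, cloned between XhoI and BamHI in the multiple cloning site, upstream of mVenus to give a C-terminally tagged fusion. Expression is driven by the CMV immediate early enhancer and promoter and terminated by the SV40 poly(A) signal. The catalogue's gene link points to GALT, but the feature table identifies the fragment as B4GALT1 (beta-1,4-galactosyltransferase 1), which fits the Golgi context of the associated publication. The N-terminal region of this enzyme is commonly used as a Golgi-targeting sequence, so the fusion serves as a fluorescent Golgi membrane marker for live-cell imaging, such as studies of the diffusional mobility of Golgi proteins. The depositor notes that the original work used different vectors and that subcloning into this type of parent vector was described in a later paper.
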