Addgene plasmid #11931: Venus-GalT
Depositing lab: Jennifer Lippincott-Schwartz. Depositing organization: National Institute of Child Health and Human Development (NICHD). Publication: Diffusional mobility of Golgi proteins in membranes of living cells. Cole NB, Smith CL, Sciaky N, Terasaki M, Edidin M, Lippincott-Schwartz J. Science. 1996 Aug 9. 273(5276):797-801. 10.1126/science.273.5276.797 PubMed 8670420.
Backbone
  Vector backbone: pEYFP-N1
  Backbone manufacturer: Clontech
  Backbone size w/o insert (bp): 4733
  Vector type: Mammalian Expression
  Selectable markers: Neomycin (select with G418)
Growth in bacteria
  Bacterial resistance: Kanamycin, 50 μg/mL
  Growth temperature: 37°C
  Growth strain: DH5alpha
  Copy number: Unknown
Gene/Insert
  Gene/Insert name: GalT
  Species: H. sapiens (human)
  Insert size (bp): 180
  Mutation: Amino acids 1-60 of the human galactosyltransferase. Venus has the A206K mutation to disrupt self-association.
  Entrez Gene: GALT
  Cloning method: Restriction Enzyme; 5′ cloning site XhoI (not destroyed); 3′ cloning site BamHI (not destroyed)
  Sequencing primers: 5′ CMV Forward; 3′ EGFP-N
Terms and licenses: Academic/Nonprofit Terms; Industry Terms: Not Available to Industry
Depositor comments: Venus was developed by Miyawaki and colleagues. The reference is Nagai, T., Ibata, K., Park, E. S., Kubota, M., Mikoshiba, K., and Miyawaki, A. (2002) Nat Biotechnol 20, 87-90. The EYFP (Clontech Laboratories, Inc., Palo, Alto, CA) contains a valine immediately after the start codon that is not found in the wild type sequence. However, to avoid confusion with previously published work on GFP mutants, the wild type residue numbers are used. This construct contains amino acids 1-60 of the human galactosyltransferase. The original article describes cloning into pcDNA1 ro pCDLSRa. A subsequent paper Zaal et. al. Cell 99:589-601 (1999) describes subcloning into the parent vector used here.
How to cite: Venus-GalT was a gift from Jennifer Lippincott-Schwartz (Addgene plasmid # 11931 ; http://n2t.net/addgene:11931 ; RRID:Addgene_11931)
