>Addgene plasmid #11931 | Venus-GalT | addgene partial sequence | sequence record 18524 | CMV-F 5'-CGCAAATGGGCGGTAGGCGTG-3'
CGTCAGATCCGCTAGCGCTACCGGACTCAGATCTCGAGCTCGCCACCATGAGGCTTCGGGAGCCGCTCCT
GAGCGGCAGCGCCGCGATGCCAGGCGCGTCCCTACAGCGGGCCTGCCGCCTGCTCGTGGCCGTCTGCGCT
CTGCACCTTGGCGTCACCCTCGTTTACTACCTGGCTGGCCGCGACCTGAGCCGCCTGCCCCAACTGGTCG
GAGTCTCCACACCGCTGCAGTCGACGGTACCGCGGGCCCGGGATCCACCGGTCGCCACCATGGTGAGCAA
GGGCGAGGAGCTGTTCACCGGGGTGGTGCCCATCCTGGTCGAGCTGGACGGCGACGTAAACGGCCACAAG
TTCAGCGTGTCCGGCGAGGGCGAGGGCGATGCCACCTACGGCAAGCTGACCCTGAAGCTGATCTGCACCA
CCGGCAAGCTGCCCGTGCCCTGGCCCACCCTCGTGACCACCCTGGGCTACGGCCTGCAGTGCTTCGCCCG
CTACCCCGACCACATGAAGCAGCACGACTTCTTCAAGTCCGCCATGCCCGAAGGCTACGTCCAGGAGCGC
ACCATCTTCTTCAAGGACGACGGCAACTACAAGACCCGCGCCGAGGTGAAGTTCGAGGGCGACACCCTGG
TGAACCGCATCGAGCTGAAGGGCATCGACTTCAAGGAGGACGGCAACATCCTGGGGCACAAGCTGGAGTA
CAACTACAACAGCCACAACGTCTATATCACCGCCGACAAGCAGAAGAACGGCATCAAGGCCAACTTCAAG
ATCCGCCACAACATCGAGGACGGCGGCGTGCAGCTCGCCGACCACTACCAGCAGAACACCCCCATCGGCG
ACGGCCCCGTGCTGCTGCCCGACAACCACTACCTGAGCTACCAGTCCAAGCTGAGCAAAGACCCCAACGA
GAAGCGCGATCACATGGTCCTGCTGGAGTTCGTGACCGCCGCCGGGATCACTCTCGGCATGGACGAGCTG
TACA
